>Addgene plasmid #77584 | KIAA1804 gRNA (BRDN0001145266) | addgene full sequence | sequence record 188046 | Addgene Assembled Sequence
CCCGGGTGCAAAGATGGATAAAGTTTTAAACAGAGAGGAATCTTTGCAGCTAATGGACCTTCTAGGTCTT
GAAAGGAGTGGGAATTGGCTCCGGTGCCCGTCAGTGGGCAGAGCGCACATCGCCCACAGTCCCCGAGAAG
TTGGGGGGAGGGGTCGGCAATTGATCCGGTGCCTAGAGAAGGTGGCGCGGGGTAAACTGGGAAAGTGATG
TCGTGTACTGGCTCCGCCTTTTTCCCGAGGGTGGGGGAGAACCGTATATAAGTGCAGTAGTCGCCGTGAA
CGTTCTTTTTCGCAACGGGTTTGCCGCCAGAACACAGGTAAGTGCCGTGTGTGGTTCCCGCGGGCCTGGC
CTCTTTACGGGTTATGGCCCTTGCGTGCCTTGAATTACTTCCACCTGGCTGCAGTACGTGATTCTTGATC
CCGAGCTTCGGGTTGGAAGTGGGTGGGAGAGTTCGAGGCCTTGCGCTTAAGGAGCCCCTTCGCCTCGTGC
TTGAGTTGAGGCCTGGCCTGGGCGCTGGGGCCGCCGCGTGCGAATCTGGTGGCACCTTCGCGCCTGTCTC
GCTGCTTTCGATAAGTCTCTAGCCATTTAAAATTTTTGATGACCTGCTGCGACGCTTTTTTTCTGGCAAG
ATAGTCTTGTAAATGCGGGCCAAGATCTGCACACTGGTATTTCGGTTTTTGGGGCCGCGGGCGGCGACGG
GGCCCGTGCGTCCCAGCGCACATGTTCGGCGAGGCGGGGCCTGCGAGCGCGGCCACCGAGAATCGGACGG
GGGTAGTCTCAAGCTGGCCGGCCTGCTCTGGTGCCTGGCCTCGCGCCGCCGTGTATCGCCCCGCCCTGGG
CGGCAAGGCTGGCCCGGTCGGCACCAGTTGCGTGAGCGGAAAGATGGCCGCTTCCCGGCCCTGCTGCAGG
GAGCTCAAAATGGAGGACGCGGCGCTCGGGAGAGCGGGCGGGTGAGTCACCCACACAAAGGAAAAGGGCC
TTTCCGTCCTCAGCCGTCGCTTCATGTGACTCCACGGAGTACCGGGCGCCGTCCAGGCACCTCGATTAGT
TCTCGAGCTTTTGGAGTACGTCGTCTTTAGGTTGGGGGGAGGGGTTTTATGCGATGGAGTTTCCCCACAC
TGAGTGGGTGGAGACTGAAGTTAGGCCAGCTTGGCACTTGATGTAATTCTCCTTGGAATTTGCCCTTTTT
GAGTTTGGATCTTGGTTCATTCTCAAGCCTCAGACAGTGGTTCAAAGTTTTTTTCTTCCATTTCAGGTGT
CGTGACGTACGGCCACCATGACCGAGTACAAGCCCACGGTGCGCCTCGCCACCCGCGACGACGTCCCCAG
GGCCGTACGCACCCTCGCCGCCGCGTTCGCCGACTACCCCGCCACGCGCCACACCGTCGATCCGGACCGC
CACATCGAGCGGGTCACCGAGCTGCAAGAACTCTTCCTCACGCGCGTCGGGCTCGACATCGGCAAGGTGT
GGGTCGCGGACGACGGCGCCGCCGTGGCGGTCTGGACCACGCCGGAGAGCGTCGAAGCGGGGGCGGTGTT
CGCCGAGATCGGCCCGCGCATGGCCGAGTTGAGCGGTTCCCGGCTGGCCGCGCAGCAACAGATGGAAGGC
CTCCTGGCGCCGCACCGGCCCAAGGAGCCCGCGTGGTTCCTGGCCACCGTCGGAGTCTCGCCCGACCACC
AGGGCAAGGGTCTGGGCAGCGCCGTCGTGCTCCCCGGAGTGGAGGCGGCCGAGCGCGCCGGGGTGCCCGC
CTTCCTGGAGACCTCCGCGCCCCGCAACCTCCCCTTCTACGAGCGGCTCGGCTTCACCGTCACCGCCGAC
GTCGAGGTGCCCGAAGGACCGCGCACCTGGTGCATGACCCGCAAGCCCGGTGCCTGAACGCGTTAAGTCG
ACAATCAACCTCTGGATTACAAAATTTGTGAAAGATTGACTGGTATTCTTAACTATGTTGCTCCTTTTAC
GCTATGTGGATACGCTGCTTTAATGCCTTTGTATCATGCTATTGCTTCCCGTATGGCTTTCATTTTCTCC
TCCTTGTATAAATCCTGGTTGCTGTCTCTTTATGAGGAGTTGTGGCCCGTTGTCAGGCAACGTGGCGTGG
TGTGCACTGTGTTTGCTGACGCAACCCCCACTGGTTGGGGCATTGCCACCACCTGTCAGCTCCTTTCCGG
GACTTTCGCTTTCCCCCTCCCTATTGCCACGGCGGAACTCATCGCCGCCTGCCTTGCCCGCTGCTGGACA
GGGGCTCGGCTGTTGGGCACTGACAATTCCGTGGTGTTGTCGGGGAAATCATCGTCCTTTCCTTGGCTGC
TCGCCTGTGTTGCCACCTGGATTCTGCGCGGGACGTCCTTCTGCTACGTCCCTTCGGCCCTCAATCCAGC
GGACCTTCCTTCCCGCGGCCTGCTGCCGGCTCTGCGGCCTCTTCCGCGTCTTCGCCTTCGCCCTCAGACG
AGTCGGATCTCCCTTTGGGCCGCCTCCCCGCGTCGACTTTAAGACCAATGACTTACAAGGCAGCTGTAGA
TCTTAGCCACTTTTTAAAAGAAAAGGGGGGACTGGAAGGGCTAATTCACTCCCAACGAAGACAAGATCTG
CTTTTTGCTTGTACTGGGTCTCTCTGGTTAGACCAGATCTGAGCCTGGGAGCTCTCTGGCTAACTAGGGA
ACCCACTGCTTAAGCCTCAATAAAGCTTGCCTTGAGTGCTTCAAGTAGTGTGTGCCCGTCTGTTGTGTGA
CTCTGGTAACTAGAGATCCCTCAGACCCTTTTAGTCAGTGTGGAAAATCTCTAGCAGTACGTATAGTAGT
TCATGTCATCTTATTATTCAGTATTTATAACTTGCAAAGAAATGAATATCAGAGAGTGAGAGGAACTTGT
TTATTGCAGCTTATAATGGTTACAAATAAAGCAATAGCATCACAAATTTCACAAATAAAGCATTTTTTTC
ACTGCATTCTAGTTGTGGTTTGTCCAAACTCATCAATGTATCTTATCATGTCTGGCTCTAGCTATCCCGC
CCCTAACTCCGCCCATCCCGCCCCTAACTCCGCCCAGTTCCGCCCATTCTCCGCCCCATGGCTGACTAAT
TTTTTTTATTTATGCAGAGGCCGAGGCCGCCTCGGCCTCTGAGCTATTCCAGAAGTAGTGAGGAGGCTTT
TTTGGAGGCCTAGGGACGTACCCAATTCGCCCTATAGTGAGTCGTATTACGCGCGCTCACTGGCCGTCGT
TTTACAACGTCGTGACTGGGAAAACCCTGGCGTTACCCAACTTAATCGCCTTGCAGCACATCCCCCTTTC
GCCAGCTGGCGTAATAGCGAAGAGGCCCGCACCGATCGCCCTTCCCAACAGTTGCGCAGCCTGAATGGCG
AATGGG
[124 nt withheld, positions 3367-3490]
C
[91 nt withheld, positions 3492-3582]
A
[49 nt withheld, positions 3584-3632]
CCTTTGACGTTGGAGTCCACGTTCTTT
[37 nt withheld, positions 3660-3696]
ACCCTATCTCGGTCTATTCTTTTGATTTATAAGGGATTTTGCCGATTTCGGCCTATTGGTTAAAAAATGA
GCTGATTTAACAAAAATTTAACGCGAATTTTAACAAAATATTAACGCTTACAATTTAGGTGGCACTTTTC
GGGGAAATGTGCGCGGAACCCCTATTTGTTTATTTTTCTAAATACATTCAAATATGTATCCGCTCATGAG
ACAATAACCCTGATAAATGCTTCAATAATATTGAAAAAGGAAGAGTATGAGTATTCAACATTTCCGTGTC
GCCCTTATTCCCTTTTTTGCGGCATTTTGCCTTCCTGTTTTTGCTCACCCAGAAACGCTGGTGAAAGTAA
AAGATGCTGAAGATCAGTTGGGTGCACGAGTGGGTTACATCGAACTGGATCTCAACAGCGGTAAGATCCT
TGAGAGTTTTCGCCCCGAAGAACGTTTTCCAATGATGAGCACTTTTAAAGTTCTGCTATGTGGCGCGGTA
TTATCCCGTATTGACGCCGGGCAAGAGCAACTCGGTCGCCGCATACACTATTCTCAGAATGACTTGGTTG
AGTACTCACCAGTCACAGAAAAGCATCTTACGGATGGCATGACAGTAAGAGAATTATGCAGTGCTGCCAT
AACCATGAGTGATAACACTGCGGCCAACTTACTTCTGACAACGATCGGAGGACCGAAGGAGCTAACCGCT
TTTTTGCACAACATGGGGGATCATGTAACTCGCCTTGATCGTTGGGAACCGGAGCTGAATGAAGCCATAC
CAAACGACGAGCGTGACACCACGATGCCTGTAGCAATGGCAACAACGTTGCGCAAACTATTAACTGGCGA
ACTACTTACTCTAGCTTCCCGGCAACAATTAATAGACTGGATGGAGGCGGATAAAGTTGCAGGACCACTT
CTGCGCTCGGCCCTTCCGGCTGGCTGGTTTATTGCTGATAAATCTGGAGCCGGTGAGCGTGGGTCTCGCG
GTATCATTGCAGCACTGGGGCCAGATGGTAAGCCCTCCCGTATCGTAGTTATCTACACGACGGGGAGTCA
GGCAACTATGGATGAACGAAATAGACAGATCGCTGAGATAGGTGCCTCACTGATTAAGCATTGGTAACTG
TCAGACCAAGTTTACTCATATATACTTTAGATTGATTTAAAACTTCATTTTTAATTTAAAAGGATCTAGG
TGAAGATCCTTTTTGATAATCTCATGACCAAAATCCCTTAACGTGAGTTTTCGTTCCACTGAGCGTCAGA
CCCCGTAGAAAAGATCAAAGGATCTTCTTGAGATCCTTTTTTTCTGCGCGTAATCTGCTGCTTGCAAACA
AAAAAACCACCGCTACCAGCGGTGGTTTGTTTGCCGGATCAAGAGCTACCAACTCTTTTTCCGAAGGTAA
CTGGCTTCAGCAGAGCGCAGATACCAAATACTGTTCTTCTAGTGTAGCCGTAGTTAGGCCACCACTTCAA
GAACTCTGTAGCACCGCCTACATACCTCGCTCTGCTAATCCTGTTACCAGTGGCTGCTGCCAGTGGCGAT
AAGTCGTGTCTTACCGGGTTGGACTCAAGACGATAGTTACCGGATAAGGCGCAGCGGTCGGGCTGAACGG
GGGGTTCGTGCACACAGCCCAGCTTGGAGCGAACGACCTACACCGAACTGAGATACCTACAGCGTGAGCT
ATGAGAAAGCGCCACGCTTCCCGAAGGGAGAAAGGCGGACAGGTATCCGGTAAGCGGCAGGGTCGGAACA
GGAGAGCGCACGAGGGAGCTTCCAGGGGGAAACGCCTGGTATCTTTATAGTCCTGTCGGGTTTCGCCACC
TCTGACTTGAGCGTCGATTTTTGTGATGCTCGTCAGGGGGGCGGAGCCTATGGAAAAACGCCAGCAACGC
GGCCTTTTTACGGTTCCTGGCCTTTTGCTGGCCTTTTGCTCACATGTTCTTTCCTGCGTTATCCCCTGAT
TCTGTGGATAACCGTATTACCGCCTTTGAGTGAGCTGATACCGCTCGCCGCAGCCGAACGACCGAGCGCA
GCGAGTCAGTGAGCGAGGAAGCGGAAGAGCGCCCAATACGCAAACCGCCTCTCCCCGCGCGTTGGCCGAT
TCATTAATGCAGCTGGCACGACAGGTTTCCCGACTGGAAAGCGGGCAGTGAGCGCAACGCAATTAATGTG
AGTTAGCTCACTCATTAGGCACCCCAGGCTTTACACTTTATGCTTCCGGCTCGTATGTTGTGTGGAATTG
TGAGCGGATAACAATTTCACACAGGAAACAGCTATGACCATGATTACGCCAAGCGCGCAATTAACCCTCA
CTAAAGGGAACAAAAGCTGGAGCTGCAAGCTTAATGTAGTCTTATGCAATACTCTTGTAGTCTTGCAACA
TGGTAACGATGAGTTAGCAACATGCCTTACAAGGAGAGAAAAAGCACCGTGCATGCCGATTGGTGGAAGT
AAGGTGGTACGATCGTGCCTTATTAGGAAGGCAACAGACGGGTCTGACATGGATTGGACGAACCACTGAA
TTGCCGCATTGCAGAGATATTGTATTTAAGTGCCTAGCTCGATACATAAACGGGTCTCTCTGGTTAGACC
AGATCTGAGCCTGGGAGCTCTCTGGCTAACTAGGGAACCCACTGCTTAAGCCTCAATAAAGCTTGCCTTG
AGTGCTTCAAGTAGTGTGTGCCCGTCTGTTGTGTGACTCTGGTAACTAGAGATCCCTCAGACCCTTTTAG
TCAGTGTGGAAAATCTCTAGCAGTGGCGCCCGAACAGGGACTTGAAAGCGAAAGGGAAACCAGAGGAGCT
CTCTCGACGCAGGACTCGGCTTGCTGAAGCGCGCACGGCAAGAGGCGAGGGGCGGCGACTGGTGAGTACG
CCAAAAATTTTGACTAGCGGAGGCTAGAAGGAGAGAGATGGGTGCGAGAGCGTCAGTATTAAGCGGGGGA
GAATTAGATCGCGATGGGAAAAAATTCGGTTAAGGCCAGGGGGAAAGAAAAAATATAAATTAAAACATAT
AGTATGGGCAAGCAGGGAGCTAGAACGATTCGCAGTTAATCCTGGCCTGTTAGAAACATCAGAAGGCTGT
AGACAAATACTGGGACAGCTACAACCATCCCTTCAGACAGGATCAGAAGAACTTAGATCATTATATAATA
CAGTAGCAACCCTCTATTGTGTGCATCAAAGGATAGAGATAAAAGACACCAAGGAAGCTTTAGACAAGAT
AGAGGAAGAGCAAAACAAAAGTAAGACCACCGCACAGCAAGCGGCCGCTGATCTTCAGACCTGGAGGAGG
AGATATGAGGGACAATTGGAGAAGTGAATTATATAAATATAAAGTAGTAAAAATTGAACCATTAGGAGTA
GCACCCACCAAGGCAAAGAGAAGAGTGGTGCAGAGAGAAAAAAGAGCAGTGGGAATAGGAGCTTTGTTCC
TTGGGTTCTTGGGAGCAGCAGGAAGCACTATGGGCGCAGCGTCAATGACGCTGACGGTACAGGCCAGACA
ATTATTGTCTGGTATAGTGCAGCAGCAGAACAATTTGCTGAGGGCTATTGAGGCGCAACAGCATCTGTTG
CAACTCACAGTCTGGGGCATCAAGCAGCTCCAGGCAAGAATCCTGGCTGTGGAAAGATACCTAAAGGATC
AACAGCTCCTGGGGATTTGGGGTTGCTCTGGAAAACTCATTTGCACCACTGCTGTGCCTTGGAATGCTAG
TTGGAGTAATAAATCTCTGGAACAGATTTGGAATCACACGACCTGGATGGAGTGGGACAGAGAAATTAAC
AATTACACAAGCTTAATACACTCCTTAATTGAAGAATCGCAAAACCAGCAAGAAAAGAATGAACAAGAAT
TATTGGAATTAGATAAATGGGCAAGTTTGTGGAATTGGTTTAACATAACAAATTGGCTGTGGTATATAAA
ATTATTCATAATGATAGTAGGAGGCTTGGTAGGTTTAAGAATAGTTTTTGCTGTACTTTCTATAGTGAAT
AGAGTTAGGCAGGGATATTCACCATTATCGTTTCAGACCCACCTCCCAACCCCGAGGGGACCCAGAGAGG
GCCTATTTCCCATGATTCCTTCATATTTGCATATACGATACAAGGCTGTTAGAGAGATAATTAGAATTAA
TTTGACTGTAAACACAAAGATATTAGTACAAAATACGTGACGTAGAAAGTAATAATTTCTTGGGTAGTTT
GCAGTTTTAAAATTATGTTTTAAAATGGACTATCATATGCTTACCGTAACTTGAAAGTATTTCGATTTCT
TGGCTTTATATATCTTGTGGAAAGGACGAAACACCGAGGATAAGACCTCTCTCCGAGTTTTAGAGCTAGA
AATAGCAAGTTAAAATAAGGCTAGTCCGTTATCAACTTGAAAAAGTGGCACCGAGTCGGTGCTTTTTTAA
GCTTGGCGTAACTAGATCTTGAGACAAATGGCAGTATTCATCCACAATTTTAAAAGAAAAGGGGGGATTG
GGGGGTACAGTGCAGGGGAAAGAATAGTAGACATAATAGCAACAGACATACAAACTAAAGAATTACAAAA
ACAAATTACAAAAATTCAAAATTTTCGGGTTTATTACAGGGACAGCAGAGATCCACTTTGGCGCCGGCTC
GAGGGGG
Features (pLannotate 1.2.2; 29 found; start..end, strand, type, name):
     14..80      +  CDS            small t antigen (fragment): SV40 (simian virus 40) small t antigen
    106..317     +  promoter       EF-1α core promoter: core promoter for human elongation factor EF-1α
    318..1256    +  intron         EF-1α intron A: intron upstream of the start codon of human EF-1α
   1278..1877    +  CDS            PuroR (fragment): puromycin N-acetyltransferase; pac from Streptomyces; confers resistance to puromycin
   1893..2481    +  misc_feature   WPRE: woodchuck hepatitis virus posttranscriptional regulatory element
   2532..2551    +  misc_feature   cPPT/CTS (fragment): central polypurine tract and central termination sequence of HIV-1
   2553..2786    +  LTR            3' LTR (ΔU3): self-inactivating 3' long terminal repeat (LTR) from HIV-1
   2864..2985    +  polyA_signal   SV40 poly(A) signal: SV40 polyadenylation signal
   3025..3160    +  rep_origin     SV40 ori: SV40 origin of replication
   3181..3199    -  promoter       T7 promoter: promoter for bacteriophage T7 RNA polymerase
   3207..3362    +  CDS            lacZα (fragment): LacZα fragment of β-galactosidase; lacZ fragment
   3367..3795    +  rep_origin     f1 ori (sequence partly withheld): f1 bacteriophage origin of replication; arrow indicates direction of (+) strand synthesis
   3848..3952    +  promoter       AmpR promoter: bla
   3953..4813    +  CDS            AmpR: β-lactamase; bla; confers resistance to ampicillin, carbenicillin, and related antibiotics
   4984..5572    +  rep_origin     ori: high-copy-number ColE1/pMB1/pBR322/pUC origin of replication
   5755..5847    +  CDS            lacI (fragment): lac repressor; lacI; The lac repressor binds to the lac operator to inhibit transcription in E. coli. This inhibition can be relieved by adding lactose or isopropyl-β-D-thiogalactopyranoside (IPTG).
   5860..5881    +  protein_bind   CAP binding site: CAP binding activates transcription in the presence of cAMP. E. coli catabolite activator protein
   5896..5926    +  promoter       lac promoter: promoter for the E. coli lac operon
   5934..5950    +  protein_bind   lac operator: The lac repressor binds to the lac operator to inhibit transcription in E. coli. This inhibition can be relieved by adding lactose or isopropyl-β-D-thiogalactopyranoside (IPTG). lac repressor encoded by lacI
   5995..6013    +  promoter       T3 promoter: promoter for bacteriophage T3 RNA polymerase
   6041..6267    +  promoter       RSV promoter: Rous sarcoma virus enhancer/promoter
   6268..6448    +  LTR            5' LTR (truncated): truncated 5' long terminal repeat (LTR) from HIV-1
   6495..6620    +  misc_feature   HIV-1 Ψ: packaging signal of human immunodeficiency virus type 1
   6604..6967    +  CDS            HIV-1 gag (fragment): gag protein from human immunodeficiency virus 1; gag
   7113..7346    +  misc_feature   RRE: The Rev response element (RRE) of HIV-1 allows for Rev-dependent mRNA export from the nucleus to the cytoplasm.
   7723..7749    +  CDS            Rev (fragment): human immunodeficiency virus 1 (HIV-1) Rev protein; rev; enhances nuclear export of unspliced and incompletely spliced viral mRNAs
   7753..7993    +  promoter       U6 promoter: RNA polymerase III promoter for human U6 snRNA
   8023..8098    +  misc_RNA       gRNA scaffold: guide RNA scaffold for the Streptococcus pyogenes CRISPR/Cas9 system
   8154..8271    +  misc_feature   cPPT/CTS: central polypurine tract and central termination sequence of HIV-1
