[The description below was written by a language model from this plasmid's Addgene catalogue record and pLannotate feature annotations shown in this document.]
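Description:
KIAA1804 gRNA (BRDN0001145266) is a third-generation lentiviral guide RNA plasmid built on the lentiGuide-Puro backbone and designed to target the human gene KIAA1804 (designed against the reference transcript NM_032435.2). It is one clone from a human kinome-focused gRNA collection. In bacteria it is maintained as a high-copy plasmid through a ColE1/pUC-type origin and selected with ampicillin via the β-lactamase gene. The backbone also carries an f1 origin, an SV40 origin and poly(A) signal, and remnants of lac and T7/T3 cloning-vector sequences.

The lentiviral transfer cassette begins with an RSV promoter fused to a truncated HIV-1 5' LTR, which makes genomic RNA production Tat-independent. This is followed by the Ψ packaging signal with a gag fragment, the Rev response element for nuclear export of the unspliced RNA, and a central polypurine tract. It ends in a ΔU3 self-inactivating 3' LTR. Between the LTRs are two expression units. A human U6 RNA polymerase III promoter drives the 20-nt spacer joined to the Streptococcus pyogenes Cas9 guide scaffold. An EF-1α core promoter with its intron A drives the puromycin N-acetyltransferase gene for selecting transduced mammalian cells, and a WPRE downstream enhances transcript expression.

The plasmid does not encode Cas9. It is meant to be packaged into lentivirus and delivered to cells that already express Cas9 or that receive it from a companion vector such as lentiCas9-Blast, allowing CRISPR-mediated disruption of KIAA1804 in human cells.
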