Addgene plasmid #77584: KIAA1804 gRNA (BRDN0001145266)
Purpose: 3rd generation lentiviral gRNA plasmid targeting human KIAA1804
Depositing lab: John Doench & David Root. Depositing organization: Broad Institute. Publication: Optimized sgRNA design to maximize activity and minimize off-target effects of CRISPR-Cas9. Doench JG, Fusi N, Sullender M, Hegde M, Vaimberg EW, Donovan KF, Smith I, Tothova Z, Wilen C, Orchard R, Virgin HW, Listgarten J, Root DE. Nat Biotechnol. 2016 Jan 18. doi: 10.1038/nbt.3437. PubMed 26780180.
Backbone
  Vector backbone: lentiGuide-Puro
  Backbone manufacturer: Zhang Lab (Addgene plasmid # 52963)
  Vector type: Mammalian Expression, Lentiviral, CRISPR
  Selectable markers: Puromycin
Growth in bacteria
  Bacterial resistance: Ampicillin, 100 μg/mL
  Growth temperature: 37°C
  Growth strain: DH5alpha
  Copy number: High Copy
Gene/Insert
  Gene/Insert name: KIAA1804 (alt names: KIAA1804; NM_032435.2)
  gRNA/shRNA sequence: AGGATAAGACCTCTCTCCGA
  Species: H. sapiens (human)
  Promoter: hU6
  Cloning method: Unknown
  Sequencing primers: 5′ U6-F; 3′ pS2-R
Terms and licenses: Academic/Nonprofit Terms; Industry Terms: Not Available to Industry
Depositor comments: The gRNA was designed to target the following Genbank reference sequence(s): NM_032435.2. Note that this plasmid does NOT contain Cas9. It should be used in conjunction with lentiCas9-Blast (Addgene #52962) or otherwise with cell lines already expressing Cas9. Browse the full kinome gRNA library at http://www.addgene.org/pooled-library/broadgpp-human-kinome/ or visit http://www.broadinstitute.org/rnai/public/ for detailed protocols and information.
How to cite: KIAA1804 gRNA (BRDN0001145266) was a gift from John Doench & David Root (Addgene plasmid # 77584 ; http://n2t.net/addgene:77584 ; RRID:Addgene_77584)
