>Addgene plasmid #77584 | KIAA1804 gRNA (BRDN0001145266) | depositor partial sequence | sequence record 145044 | Target Sequence
AGGATAAGACCTCTCTCCGA
