>Addgene plasmid #77584 | KIAA1804 gRNA (BRDN0001145266) | addgene partial sequence | sequence record 188045 | hU6-F
TAGAAAGTAATAATTTCTTGGGTAGTTTGCAGTTTTAAAATTATGTTTTAAAATGGACTATCATATGCTT
ACCGTAACTTGAAAGTATTTCGATTTCTTGGCTTTATATATCTTGTGGAAAGGACGAAACACCGAGGATA
AGACCTCTCTCCGAGTTTTAGAGCTAGAAATAGCAAGTTAAAATAAGGCTAGTCCGTTATCAACTTGAAA
AAGTGGCACCGAGTCGGTGCTTTTTTAAGCTTGGCGTAACTAGATCTTGAGACAAATGGCAGTATTCATC
CACAATTTTAAAAGAAAAGGGGGGATTGGGGGGTACAGTGCAGGGGAAAGAATAGTAGACATAATAGCAA
CAGACATACAAACTAAAGAATTACAAAAACAAATTACAAAAATTCAAAATTTTCGGGTTTATTACAGGGA
CAGCAGAGATCCACTTTGGCGCCGGCTCGAGGGGGCCCGGGTGCAAAGATGGATAAAGTTTTAAACAGAG
AGGAATCTTTGCAGCTAATGGACCTTCTAGGTCTTGAAAGGAGTGGGAATTGGCTCCGGTGCCCGTCAGT
GGGCAGAGCG
